Addgene plasmid #228810: mCherry_EHMT1_full length
Purpose: Expression of mouse EHMT1
Depositing lab: Shravanti Rampalli. Depositing organization: Institute of Genomics and Integrative Biology (CSIR-IGIB). Publication: A cytoplasmic form of EHMT1N methylates viral proteins to enable inclusion body maturation and efficient viral replication. Biligiri KK, Sharma NR, Mohanty A, Sarkar DP, Vemula PK, Rampalli S. PLoS Biol. 2024 Nov 7;22(11):e3002871. doi: 10.1371/journal.pbio.3002871. eCollection 2024 Nov. PubMed 39509467.
Backbone
  Vector backbone: pmCherry_C1
  Backbone size w/o insert (bp): 4722
  Vector type: Mammalian Expression
Growth in bacteria
  Bacterial resistance: Kanamycin, 50 μg/mL
  Growth temperature: 37°C
  Growth strain: DH5alpha
  Copy number: High Copy
Gene/Insert
  Gene/Insert name: EHMT1 (alt name: G9a-like protein (GLP))
  Species: M. musculus (mouse)
  Insert size (bp): 3894
  Mutation: See Depositor Comments
  Entrez Gene: Ehmt1 (a.k.a. 9230102N17Rik, D330003E03, Eu-HMTase1, GLP, GLP1, KMT1D, mKIAA1876)
  Tag / fusion protein: mCherry (N terminal on backbone)
  Cloning method: Restriction Enzyme; 5′ cloning site BglII (unknown if destroyed); 3′ cloning site KpnI (unknown if destroyed)
Resource information
  A portion of this plasmid was derived from a plasmid made by: Subcloned from V5-EHMT1 plasmid (doi: 10.15252/embr.201643260)
Terms and licenses: Academic/Nonprofit Terms; Industry Terms: Not Available to Industry
Depositor comments: E240R mutation in the EHMT1 insert should not affect basal functionality. Please visit https://doi.org/10.1101/2023.11.01.564969 for bioRxiv preprint.
How to cite: mCherry_EHMT1_full length was a gift from Shravanti Rampalli (Addgene plasmid # 228810 ; http://n2t.net/addgene:228810 ; RRID:Addgene_228810)
