[The description below was written by a language model from this plasmid's Addgene catalogue record and pLannotate feature annotations shown in this document.]
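Description:
mCherry_EHMT1_full length is a mammalian expression plasmid built on the pmCherry_C1 backbone that produces mouse EHMT1 (also called G9a-like protein, GLP, or KMT1D) fused at its N terminus to the red fluorescent protein mCherry. The full-length Ehmt1 coding sequence, recorded as about 3.9 kb, was subcloned from an earlier V5-tagged EHMT1 plasmid between the BglII and KpnI sites of the multiple cloning site, so that it lies directly downstream of mCherry. In the sequenced 8,418 nt record the annotated Ehmt1 reading frame spans the numbering origin of the circular map. Transcription of the fusion is driven by the human cytomegalovirus immediate early enhancer and promoter and is terminated by the SV40 polyadenylation signal. The depositor notes an E240R substitution in the insert that is not expected to affect basal function.

The plasmid is maintained in E. coli through a high-copy ColE1/pUC-type origin and selected with kanamycin. The Tn5 NeoR/KanR gene sits behind tandem bacterial (bla) and SV40 early promoters and is followed by an HSV TK polyadenylation signal, so the same marker can also confer G418 resistance in mammalian cells. An f1 origin is also present. The short large T antigen, ble and bGH poly(A) fragments in the annotation are probably backbone remnants or spurious matches rather than functional elements.

EHMT1 is a histone methyltransferase that mono- and dimethylates histone H3 lysine 9 in euchromatin, a mark associated with transcriptional repression. The construct allows constitutive expression and live or fixed-cell visualisation of the full-length protein. It was deposited with a study of a cytoplasmic form of EHMT1 that methylates viral proteins during inclusion body maturation and viral replication.
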