Features (pLannotate 1.2.2; 15 found; start..end, strand, type, name):
   2411..2436    +  misc_feature   MCS (fragment): multiple cloning site
   2448..2532    +  CDS            large T antigen (fragment): large T antigen from SV40 (simian virus 40)
   2555..2676    +  polyA_signal   SV40 poly(A) signal: SV40 polyadenylation signal
   2710..3138    -  rep_origin     f1 ori (sequence partly withheld): f1 bacteriophage origin of replication; arrow indicates direction of (+) strand synthesis
   3165..3269    +  promoter       AmpR promoter: bla
   3271..3628    +  promoter       SV40 promoter: SV40 enhancer and early promoter
   3663..4457    +  CDS            NeoR/KanR: aminoglycoside phosphotransferase from Tn5; aph(3')-II (or nptII); confers resistance to neomycin, kanamycin, and G418 (Geneticin®)
   4478..4630    +  CDS            ble (fragment): BLE_KLEPN - Experimental evidence at protein level: Swiss-Prot protein existence level 1. Binding protein with a strong affinity to the bleomycin family of antibiotics. Binds to CL990; an antimitotic-antibiotic compound. From Klebsiella pneumoniae.
   4689..4736    +  polyA_signal   HSV TK poly(A) signal: herpes simplex virus thymidine kinase polyadenylation signal (Cole and Stacy, 1985)
   4827..4843    -  polyA_signal   bGH poly(A) signal (fragment): bovine growth hormone polyadenylation signal
   5065..5653    +  rep_origin     ori: high-copy-number ColE1/pMB1/pBR322/pUC origin of replication
   5828..6131    +  enhancer       CMV enhancer: human cytomegalovirus immediate early enhancer
   6132..6335    +  promoter       CMV promoter: human cytomegalovirus (CMV) immediate early promoter
   6380..7087    +  CDS            mCherry: mCherry is a basic (constitutively fluorescent) red fluorescent protein published in 2004, derived from Discosoma sp.. It is reported to be a very rapidly-maturing monomer with low acid sensitivity.
   7103..2407    +  CDS            Ehmt1 (across the origin): EHMT1_MOUSE - Also known as Euhmtase1, Glp, Kmt1d. Experimental evidence at protein level: Swiss-Prot protein existence level 1. Histone methyltransferase that specifically mono- and dimethylates 'Lys-9' of histone H3 (H3K9me1 and H3K9me2, respectively) in euchromatin. H3K9me represents a specific tag for epigenetic transcriptional repression by recruiting HP1 proteins to methylated histones. Also weakly methylates 'Lys-27' of histone H3 (H3K27me). Also required for DNA methylation, the histone methyltransferase activity is not required for DNA methylation, suggesting that these 2 activities f
>Addgene plasmid #228810 | mCherry_EHMT1_full length | addgene full sequence | sequence record 456374 | Addgene NGS Result
TAGAAAGAAGCCGAGCAGCATGCTTGGTTCCGAGGCTTGTAAGTCATCTCCAGGAAGCATGGAGCAGGCA
GCTCTGGGAGACAGCGCTGGCTATATGGAAGTTTCCCTGGATTCCCTGGATCTCCGTGTCAGAGGAATTC
TGTCTTCCCAGACAGAAAATGAAGGGCTGGCCAGTGGTCCGGATGTGCTGGGGACGGATGGCCTCCAGGA
AGTGCCTCTCTGCAGCTGCCGAATGGAAACCCCCAAGAGCCGCGAGATCAGCACCCTGGCCAACAACCAG
TGCATGGCCACTGAGAGCGTGGATCACGAAGGTAACTTCATGGAATGCCAGCCTGAGAGCAGCATCTCTC
ATCGTTTCCATAAGGACTGTGCCTCTCGAGTCAACAATGCCAGCTACTGTCCCCATTGTGGGGAAGAAGC
TTCCAAGGCCAAAGAGGTGACCATAGCAAAAGCAGACACAACTTCCACAGTGACCCTAGCCCCTGGACAG
GAGAAGAGCCTGGCTGCTGAAGGCAGGGCTGACACGACCACGGGCAGCATTGCTGGAGCCCCAGAGGATG
AAAGATCGCAGAGCACAGCCCCCCAGGCACCAGAGTGCTTCGACCCTGCCGGACCGGCTGGGCTCGTGAG
GCCGACATCTGGCCTTTCCCAGGGCCCAGGAAAGGAAACCTTGGAAAGTGCTCTAATCGCTCTAGACTCT
GAAAAACCCAAGAAACTTCGCTTCCACCCAAAGCAGCTGTACTTCTCTGCCAGGCAGGGTGAGCTGCAGA
AGGTGCTTCTCATGCTGGTTGATGGAATTGATCCCAACTTCAAAATGGAGCACCAAAGTAAGCGTTCCCC
ATTACATGCTGCTGCGGAGGCTGGCCACGTGGACATCTGCCACATGCTGGTTCAGGCGGGTGCCAATATT
GACACTTGCTCAGAGGACCAGCGGACCCCACTGATGGAGGCTGCAGAGAACAACCACTTGGATGCAGTGA
AGTACCTCATCAAGGCTGGAGCACAGGTGGATCCGAAGGACGCAGAGGGCTCCACATGTTTGCATTTGGC
TGCCAAGAAAGGCCACTATGATGTGGTTCAGTATCTGCTTTCAAATGGACAGATGGATGTCAACTGCCAG
GATGACGGTGGATGGACACCTATGATCTGGGCCACTGAGTACAAGCACGTGGAGCTGGTGAAGCTGCTGC
TGTCTAAGGGCTCTGACATCAACATCCGGGACAACGAGGAGAACATTTGTCTGCACTGGGCAGCATTTTC
AGGCTGTGTGGACATAGCTGAAATACTTCTGGCTGCCAAGTGTGACCTGCATGCTGTGAATATCCATGGA
GACTCACCCCTGCACATCGCAGCCAGGGAGAATCGCTACGACTGTGTTGTCCTCTTTCTTTCTCGGGATT
CAGATGTTACTCTGAAAAACAAGGAAGGAGAGACTCCCTTGCAGTGTGCAAGTCTCAGTTCGCAGGTGTG
GAGTGCATTGCAGATGAGCAAAGCACTTCGGGACTCAGCCCCTGACAAGCCCGTTGCTGTTGAGAAGACG
GTGAGCAGGGATATCGCTCGAGGGTATGAGCGCATTCCCATTCCCTGTGTCAATGCTGTGGACAGTGAGC
TGTGTCCTACCAACTATAAGTATGTCTCCCAGAACTGTGTGACATCCCCCATGAACATTGACAGGAACAT
CACTCATTTGCAGTACTGCGTGTGTGTAGATGACTGCTCCTCTAGCACCTGCATGTGTGGCCAGCTGAGC
ATGCGCTGCTGGTATGATAAGGATGGCCGACTTCTGCCTGAGTTTAACATGGCAGAACCACCCTTGATCT
TCGAGTGCAATCATGCCTGCTCATGCTGGAGGAACTGCCGCAATCGTGTGGTGCAAAATGGTCTCAGGGC
AAGGCTGCAGCTTTATCGGACACAGGACATGGGCTGGGGTGTGCGGTCCCTCCAGGATATCCCACTGGGC
ACCTTTGTCTGCGAATACGTAGGGGAGCTGATTTCGGACTCTGAAGCTGATGTTCGGGAAGAGGACTCTT
ACCTCTTTGATCTTGACAATAAGGATGGAGAGGTATACTGCATTGACGCTCGGTTCTATGGGAATGTCAG
CCGGTTCATAAACCACCACTGCGAACCCAACCTTGTGCCTGTGCGAGTGTTCATGTCACACCAGGACCTG
CGGTTTCCCAGGATTGCCTTCTTCAGTACCCGCCTGATTCAGGCTGGGGAGCAGCTCGGGTTCGACTACG
GGGAGCGCTTTTGGGACGTCAAGGGCAAGCTCTTCAGTTGCCGGTGTGGGTCTTCCAAGTGTCGGCACTC
AAGCGCAGCCCTGGCCCAGAGGCAAGCCAGTGCAGCCCAGGAGCCTCAGGAGAATGGCCTTCCAGATACC
AGCTCTGCAGCCGCTGCTGACCCCCTATGAGGTACCGCGGGCCCGGGATCCACCGGATCTAGATAACTGA
TCATAATCAGCCATACCACATTTGTAGAGGTTTTACTTGCTTTAAAAAACCTCCCACACCTCCCCCTGAA
CCTGAAACATAAAATGAATGCAATTGTTGTTGTTAACTTGTTTATTGCAGCTTATAATGGTTACAAATAA
AGCAATAGCATCACAAATTTCACAAATAAAGCATTTTTTTCACTGCATTCTAGTTGTGGTTTGTCCAAAC
TCATCAATGTATCTTAACGCGTAAATTGTAAGCGTTAATATTTTGTTAAAATTCGCGTTAAATTTTTGTT
AAATCAGCTCATTTTTTAACCAATAGGCCGAAATCGGCAAAATCCCTTATAAATCAAAAGAATAGACCGA
GATAGGGT
[37 nt withheld, positions 2809-2845]
AAAGAACGTGGACTCCAACGTCAAAGG
[49 nt withheld, positions 2873-2921]
T
[91 nt withheld, positions 2923-3013]
G
[124 nt withheld, positions 3015-3138]
CAGGTGGCACTTTTCGGGGAAATGTGCGCGGAACCCCTATTTGTTTATTTTTCTAAATACATTCAAATAT
GTATCCGCTCATGAGACAATAACCCTGATAAATGCTTCAATAATATTGAAAAAGGAAGAGTCCTGAGGCG
GAAAGAACCAGCTGTGGAATGTGTGTCAGTTAGGGTGTGGAAAGTCCCCAGGCTCCCCAGCAGGCAGAAG
TATGCAAAGCATGCATCTCAATTAGTCAGCAACCAGGTGTGGAAAGTCCCCAGGCTCCCCAGCAGGCAGA
AGTATGCAAAGCATGCATCTCAATTAGTCAGCAACCATAGTCCCGCCCCTAACTCCGCCCATCCCGCCCC
TAACTCCGCCCAGTTCCGCCCATTCTCCGCCCCATGGCTGACTAATTTTTTTTATTTATGCAGAGGCCGA
GGCCGCCTCGGCCTCTGAGCTATTCCAGAAGTAGTGAGGAGGCTTTTTTGGAGGCCTAGGCTTTTGCAAA
GATCGATCAAGAGACAGGATGAGGATCGTTTCGCATGATTGAACAAGATGGATTGCACGCAGGTTCTCCG
GCCGCTTGGGTGGAGAGGCTATTCGGCTATGACTGGGCACAACAGACAATCGGCTGCTCTGATGCCGCCG
TGTTCCGGCTGTCAGCGCAGGGGCGCCCGGTTCTTTTTGTCAAGACCGACCTGTCCGGTGCCCTGAATGA
ACTGCAAGACGAGGCAGCGCGGCTATCGTGGCTGGCCACGACGGGCGTTCCTTGCGCAGCTGTGCTCGAC
GTTGTCACTGAAGCGGGAAGGGACTGGCTGCTATTGGGCGAAGTGCCGGGGCAGGATCTCCTGTCATCTC
ACCTTGCTCCTGCCGAGAAAGTATCCATCATGGCTGATGCAATGCGGCGGCTGCATACGCTTGATCCGGC
TACCTGCCCATTCGACCACCAAGCGAAACATCGCATCGAGCGAGCACGTACTCGGATGGAAGCCGGTCTT
GTCGATCAGGATGATCTGGACGAAGAGCATCAGGGGCTCGCGCCAGCCGAACTGTTCGCCAGGCTCAAGG
CGAGCATGCCCGACGGCGAGGATCTCGTCGTGACCCATGGCGATGCCTGCTTGCCGAATATCATGGTGGA
AAATGGCCGCTTTTCTGGATTCATCGACTGTGGCCGGCTGGGTGTGGCGGACCGCTATCAGGACATAGCG
TTGGCTACCCGTGATATTGCTGAAGAGCTTGGCGGCGAATGGGCTGACCGCTTCCTCGTGCTTTACGGTA
TCGCCGCTCCCGATTCGCAGCGCATCGCCTTCTATCGCCTTCTTGACGAGTTCTTCTGAGCGGGACTCTG
GGGTTCGAAATGACCGACCAAGCGACGCCCAACCTGCCATCACGAGATTTCGATTCCACCGCCGCCTTCT
ATGAAAGGTTGGGCTTCGGAATCGTTTTCCGGGACGCCGGCTGGATGATCCTCCAGCGCGGGGATCTCAT
GCTGGAGTTCTTCGCCCACCCTAGGGGGAGGCTAACTGAAACACGGAAGGAGACAATACCGGAAGGAACC
CGCGCTATGACGGCAATAAAAAGACAGAATAAAACGCACGGTGTTGGGTCGTTTGTTCATAAACGCGGGG
TTCGGTCCCAGGGCTGGCACTCTGTCGATACCCCACCGAGACCCCATTGGGGCCAATACGCCCGCGTTTC
TTCCTTTTCCCCACCCCACCCCCCAAGTTCGGGTGAAGGCCCAGGGCTCGCAGCCAACGTCGGGGCGGCA
GGCCCTGCCATAGCCTCAGGTTACTCATATATACTTTAGATTGATTTAAAACTTCATTTTTAATTTAAAA
GGATCTAGGTGAAGATCCTTTTTGATAATCTCATGACCAAAATCCCTTAACGTGAGTTTTCGTTCCACTG
AGCGTCAGACCCCGTAGAAAAGATCAAAGGATCTTCTTGAGATCCTTTTTTTCTGCGCGTAATCTGCTGC
TTGCAAACAAAAAAACCACCGCTACCAGCGGTGGTTTGTTTGCCGGATCAAGAGCTACCAACTCTTTTTC
CGAAGGTAACTGGCTTCAGCAGAGCGCAGATACCAAATACTGTTCTTCTAGTGTAGCCGTAGTTAGGCCA
CCACTTCAAGAACTCTGTAGCACCGCCTACATACCTCGCTCTGCTAATCCTGTTACCAGTGGCTGCTGCC
AGTGGCGATAAGTCGTGTCTTACCGGGTTGGACTCAAGACGATAGTTACCGGATAAGGCGCAGCGGTCGG
GCTGAACGGGGGGTTCGTGCACACAGCCCAGCTTGGAGCGAACGACCTACACCGAACTGAGATACCTACA
GCGTGAGCTATGAGAAAGCGCCACGCTTCCCGAAGGGAGAAAGGCGGACAGGTATCCGGTAAGCGGCAGG
GTCGGAACAGGAGAGCGCACGAGGGAGCTTCCAGGGGGAAACGCCTGGTATCTTTATAGTCCTGTCGGGT
TTCGCCACCTCTGACTTGAGCGTCGATTTTTGTGATGCTCGTCAGGGGGGCGGAGCCTATGGAAAAACGC
CAGCAACGCGGCCTTTTTACGGTTCCTGGCCTTTTGCTGGCCTTTTGCTCACATGTTCTTTCCTGCGTTA
TCCCCTGATTCTGTGGATAACCGTATTACCGCCATGCATTAGTTATTAATAGTAATCAATTACGGGGTCA
TTAGTTCATAGCCCATATATGGAGTTCCGCGTTACATAACTTACGGTAAATGGCCCGCCTGGCTGACCGC
CCAACGACCCCCGCCCATTGACGTCAATAATGACGTATGTTCCCATAGTAACGCCAATAGGGACTTTCCA
TTGACGTCAATGGGTGGAGTATTTACGGTAAACTGCCCACTTGGCAGTACATCAAGTGTATCATATGCCA
AGTACGCCCCCTATTGACGTCAATGACGGTAAATGGCCCGCCTGGCATTATGCCCAGTACATGACCTTAT
GGGACTTTCCTACTTGGCAGTACATCTACGTATTAGTCATCGCTATTACCATGGTGATGCGGTTTTGGCA
GTACATCAATGGGCGTGGATAGCGGTTTGACTCACGGGGATTTCCAAGTCTCCACCCCATTGACGTCAAT
GGGAGTTTGTTTTGGCACCAAAATCAACGGGACTTTCCAAAATGTCGTAACAACTCCGCCCCATTGACGC
AAATGGGCGGTAGGCGTGTACGGTGGGAGGTCTATATAAGCAGAGCTGGTTTAGTGAACCGTCAGATCCG
CTAGCGCTACCGGTCGCCACCATGGTGAGCAAGGGCGAGGAGGATAACATGGCCATCATCAAGGAGTTCA
TGCGCTTCAAGGTGCACATGGAGGGCTCCGTGAACGGCCACGAGTTCGAGATCGAGGGCGAGGGCGAGGG
CCGCCCCTACGAGGGCACCCAGACCGCCAAGCTGAAGGTGACCAAGGGTGGCCCCCTGCCCTTCGCCTGG
GACATCCTGTCCCCTCAGTTCATGTACGGCTCCAAGGCCTACGTGAAGCACCCCGCCGACATCCCCGACT
ACTTGAAGCTGTCCTTCCCCGAGGGCTTCAAGTGGGAGCGCGTGATGAACTTCGAGGACGGCGGCGTGGT
GACCGTGACCCAGGACTCCTCCCTGCAGGACGGCGAGTTCATCTACAAGGTGAAGCTGCGCGGCACCAAC
TTCCCCTCCGACGGCCCCGTAATGCAGAAGAAGACCATGGGCTGGGAGGCCTCCTCCGAGCGGATGTACC
CCGAGGACGGCGCCCTGAAGGGCGAGATCAAGCAGAGGCTGAAGCTGAAGGACGGCGGCCACTACGACGC
TGAGGTCAAGACCACCTACAAGGCCAAGAAGCCCGTGCAGCTGCCCGGCGCCTACAACGTCAACATCAAG
TTGGACATCACCTCCCACAACGAGGACTACACCATCGTGGAACAGTACGAACGCGCCGAGGGCCGCCACT
CCACCGGCGGCATGGACGAGCTGTACAAGTCCGGACTCAGATCTATGGCCGCCGCTGATGCTGAGCAGGC
AGTTCTGGCCAAGCAAGAGACCAAGCAGGATTGCTGCATGAAAACTGAGCTGCTAAGGGAAGATACACCT
ATGGCTGCTGATGAAGGTTCCACAGAGAAACAAGAAGGAGAGACTCCCATGGCTGCAGATGGAGAAACAA
ATGGGTCTTGTGAAAAGAGTGGGGATCCCAGCCATCTAAATGCACCCAAACACACTCAGGAGAACACAAG
AGCTAGCCCACAGGAAGGCACCAACAGAGTGTCTCGGGTGGCAGAAAATGGGGTTTCAGAAAGAGACACA
GAAGTGGGGAAGCAAAACCATGTCACAGCTGACGACTTCATGCAGACATCTGTCATTGGCAGCAATGGAT
ATTTCTTAAATAAACCAGCCCTGCAGGGGCAGCCGTTGAGGACTCCCAACATTCTAACCTCCTCGCTTCC
TGGTCATGCTGCAAAAACTCTTCCTGGAGGAGCCAGTAAATGCAGGACTCTGAGTGCACTTCCTCAGACA
CCAACCACAGCACCCACTGTGCCTGGGGAAGGGAGTGCAGACACAGAGGACAGAAAGCCTACAGCCTCGG
GCACTGATGTCAGGGTTCACAGGGCACGCAAGACCATGCCGAAGTCCATCTTGGGCCTGCATGCAGCCAG
CAAAGACCATAGAGAAGTTCAAGACCATAAGGAACCAAAAGAGGATATCAACAGAAACATTTCTGAATGT
GGACGACAGCAGCTTTTACCAACCTTCCCAGCCCTCCACCAGTCGCTACCTCAGAATCAGTGCTACATGG
CCACCACAAAGTCCCAGACAGCAGCTGCAGTATCTCGGAAGAAAAAACGAAGAATGGGAACCTATAGTTT
AGTTCCCAAGAAAAAGACCAAAGTATTAAAACAGAGGACGGTGATTGAGATGTTTAAAAGCATAACCCAT
TCCACTGTGGGCGCCAAGGGCGAGAAAGCCTTAGATGATAGTGCCCTGCATGTAAATGGCGAGAGCTTGG
AGATGGACTCAGAAGATGAAGACTCCGATGAGCTGGAGGATGACGAGGACCATGGAGCTGAGCAAGCGGC
TGCATTTCCCACCGAGGATAGTAGGACTTCTAAAGAGAGCATGTCTGAGACTGACCGGGCTGCAAAGATG
GATGGAGATTCAGAGGAGGAACAGGAGTCTCCCGACACAGGGGAGGATGAAGATGGTGGAGACGAGTCTG
ACCTGAGTTCTGAATCCAGTATCAAGAAGAAATTTCTCAAGAGGAGAGGGAAGACTGACAGCCCCTGGAT
CAAACCTGCTCGGAAAAGGAGGCGGAGAAG
